>Addgene plasmid #196204 | PCDH-BCAT2 | addgene full sequence | sequence record 383812 | Addgene NGS Result
ACGCGTGTAGTCTTATGCAATACTCTTGTAGTCTTGCAACATGGTAACGATGAGTTAGCAACATGCCTTA
CAAGGAGAGAAAAAGCACCGTGCATGCCGATTGGTGGAAGTAAGGTGGTACGATCGTGCCTTATTAGGAA
GGCAACAGACGGGTCTGACATGGATTGGACGAACCACTGAATTGCCGCATTGCAGAGATATTGTATTTAA
GTGCCTAGCTCGATACATAAACGGGTCTCTCTGGTTAGACCAGATCTGAGCCTGGGAGCTCTCTGGCTAA
CTAGGGAACCCACTGCTTAAGCCTCAATAAAGCTTGCCTTGAGTGCTTCAAGTAGTGTGTGCCCGTCTGT
TGTGTGACTCTGGTAACTAGAGATCCCTCAGACCCTTTTAGTCAGTGTGGAAAATCTCTAGCAGTGGCGC
CCGAACAGGGACTTGAAAGCGAAAGGGAAACCAGAGGAGCTCTCTCGACGCAGGACTCGGCTTGCTGAAG
CGCGCACGGCAAGAGGCGAGGGGCGGCGACTGGTGAGTACGCCAAAAATTTTGACTAGCGGAGGCTAGAA
GGAGAGAGATGGGTGCGAGAGCGTCAGTATTAAGCGGGGGAGAATTAGATCGCGATGGGAAAAAATTCGG
TTAAGGCCAGGGGGAAAGAAAAAATATAAATTAAAACATATAGTATGGGCAAGCAGGGAGCTAGAACGAT
TCGCAGTTAATCCTGGCCTGTTAGAAACATCAGAAGGCTGTAGACAAATACTGGGACAGCTACAACCATC
CCTTCAGACAGGATCAGAAGAACTTAGATCATTATATAATACAGTAGCAACCCTCTATTGTGTGCATCAA
AGGATAGAGATAAAAGACACCAAGGAAGCTTTAGACAAGATAGAGGAAGAGCAAAACAAAAGTAAGACCA
CCGCACAGCAAGCGGCCACTGATCTTCAGACCTGGAGGAGGAGATATGAGGGACAATTGGAGAAGTGAAT
TATATAAATATAAAGTAGTAAAAATTGAACCATTAGGAGTAGCACCCACCAAGGCAAAGAGAAGAGTGGT
GCAGAGAGAAAAAAGAGCAGTGGGAATAGGAGCTTTGTTCCTTGGGTTCTTGGGAGCAGCAGGAAGCACT
ATGGGCGCAGCGTCAATGACGCTGACGGTACAGGCCAGACAATTATTGTCTGGTATAGTGCAGCAGCAGA
ACAATTTGCTGAGGGCTATTGAGGCGCAACAGCATCTGTTGCAACTCACAGTCTGGGGCATCAAGCAGCT
CCAGGCAAGAATCCTGGCTGTGGAAAGATACCTAAAGGATCAACAGCTCCTGGGGATTTGGGGTTGCTCT
GGAAAACTCATTTGCACCACTGCTGTGCCTTGGAATGCTAGTTGGAGTAATAAATCTCTGGAACAGATTT
GGAATCACACGACCTGGATGGAGTGGGACAGAGAAATTAACAATTACACAAGCTTAATACACTCCTTAAT
TGAAGAATCGCAAAACCAGCAAGAAAAGAATGAACAAGAATTATTGGAATTAGATAAATGGGCAAGTTTG
TGGAATTGGTTTAACATAACAAATTGGCTGTGGTATATAAAATTATTCATAATGATAGTAGGAGGCTTGG
TAGGTTTAAGAATAGTTTTTGCTGTACTTTCTATAGTGAATAGAGTTAGGCAGGGATATTCACCATTATC
GTTTCAGACCCACCTCCCAACCCCGAGGGGACCCGACAGGCCCGAAGGAATAGAAGAAGAAGGTGGAGAG
AGAGACAGAGACAGATCCATTCGATTAGTGAACGGATCTCGACGGTATCGGTTAACTTTTAAAAGAAAAG
GGGGGATTGGGGGGTACAGTGCAGGGGAAAGAATAGTAGACATAATAGCAACAGACATACAAACTAAAGA
ATTACAAAAACAAATTACAAAATTCAAAATTTTATCGATACTAGTATTATGCCCAGTACATGACCTTATG
GGACTTTCCTACTTGGCAGTACATCTACGTATTAGTCATCGCTATTACCATGGTGATGCGGTTTTGGCAG
TACATCAATGGGCGTGGATAGCGGTTTGACTCACGGGGATTTCCAAGTCTCCACCCCATTGACGTCAATG
GGAGTTTGTTTTGGCACCAAAATCAACGGGACTTTCCAAAATGTCGTAACAACTCCGCCCCATTGACGCA
AATGGGCGGTAGGCGTGTACGGTGGGAGGTTTATATAAGCAGAGCTCGTTTAGTGAACCGTCAGATCGCC
TGGAGACGCCATCCACGCTGTTTTGACCTCCATAGAAGATTCTAGAGCTAGCGCCACCATGGCCGCAGCC
GCTCTGGGGCAGATCTGGGCACGAAAGCTTCTCTCTGTCCCTTGGCTTCTGTGTGGTCCCAGAAGATATG
CCTCCTCCAGTTTCAAGGCTGCAGACCTGCAGCTGGAAATGACACAGAAGCCTCATAAGAAGCCTGGCCC
CGGCGAGCCCCTGGTGTTTGGGAAGACATTTACCGACCACATGCTGATGGTGGAATGGAATGACAAGGGC
TGGGGCCAGCCCCGAATCCAGCCCTTCCAGAACCTCACGCTGCACCCAGCCTCCTCCAGCCTCCACTACT
CCCTGCAGCTGTTTGAGGGCATGAAGGCGTTCAAAGGCAAAGACCAGCAGGTGCGCCTCTTCCGCCCCTG
GCTCAACATGGACCGGATGCTGCGCTCAGCCATGCGCCTGTGCCTGCCGAGTTTCGACAAGCTGGAGTTG
CTGGAGTGCATCCGCCGGCTCATCGAAGTGGACAAGGACTGGGTCCCCGATGCCGCCGGCACCAGCCTCT
ATGTGCGGCCTGTGCTCATTGGGAACGAGCCCTCGCTGGGTGTCAGCCAGCCCACGCGCGCGCTCCTGTT
CGTCATTCTCTGCCCAGTGGGTGCCTACTTCCCTGGAGGCTCCGTGACCCCGGTCTCCCTCCTGGCCGAC
CCAGCCTTCATCCGGGCCTGGGTGGGCGGGGTCGGCAACTACAAGTTAGGTGGGAATTATGGGCCCACCG
TGTTAGTGCAACAGGAGGCACTCAAGCGGGGCTGTGAACAGGTCCTCTGGCTGTATGGGCCCGACCACCA
GCTCACCGAGGTGGGAACCATGAACATCTTTGTCTACTGGACCCACGAAGATGGGGTGCTGGAGCTGGTG
ACGCCCCCGCTGAATGGTGTTATCCTGCCTGGAGTGGTCAGACAGAGTCTACTGGACATGGCTCAGACCT
GGGGTGAGTTCCGGGTGGTGGAGCGCACGATCACCATGAAGCAGTTGCTGCGGGCCCTGGAGGAGGGCCG
CGTGCGGGAAGTCTTTGGCTCGGGCACCGCTTGCCAGGTCTGCCCAGTGCACCGAATCCTGTACAAAGAC
AGGAACCTCCACATTCCCACCATGGAAAATGGGCCTGAGCTGATCCTCCGCTTCCAGAAGGAGCTGAAGG
AGATCCAGTACGGAATCAGAGCCCACGAGTGGATGTTCCCGGTGGACTACAAAGACGACGATGACAAGTG
AGGCCGCGAAGGATCTGCGATCGCTCCGGTGCCCGTCAGTGGGCAGAGCGCACATCGCCCACAGTCCCCG
AGAAGTTGGGGGGAGGGGTCGGCAATTGAACGGGTGCCTAGAGAAGGTGGCGCGGGGTAAACTGGGAAAG
TGATGTCGTGTACTGGCTCCGCCTTTTTCCCGAGGGTGGGGGAGAACCGTATATAAGTGCAGTAGTCGCC
GTGAACGTTCTTTTTCGCAACGGGTTTGCCGCCAGAACACAGCTGAAGCTTCGAGGGGCTCGCATCTCTC
CTTCACGCGCCCGCCGCCCTACCTGAGGCCGCCATCCACGCCGGTTGAGTCGCGTTCTGCCGCCTCCCGC
CTGTGGTGCCTCCTGAACTGCGTCCGCCGTCTAGGTAAGTTTAAAGCTCAGGTCGAGACCGGGCCTTTGT
CCGGCGCTCCCTTGGAGCCTACCTAGACTCAGCCGGCTCTCCACGCTTTGCCTGACCCTGCTTGCTCAAC
TCTACGTCTTTGTTTCGTTTTCTGTTCTGCGCCGTTACAGATCCAAGCTGTGACCGGCGCCTACGCTAGA
CGCCACCATGGAGAGCGACGAGAGCGGCCTGCCCGCCATGGAGATCGAGTGCCGCATCACCGGCACCCTG
AACGGCGTGGAGTTCGAGCTGGTGGGCGGCGGAGAGGGCACCCCCAAGCAGGGCCGCATGACCAACAAGA
TGAAGAGCACCAAAGGCGCCCTGACCTTCAGCCCCTACCTGCTGAGCCACGTGATGGGCTACGGCTTCTA
CCACTTCGGCACCTACCCCAGCGGCTACGAGAACCCCTTCCTGCACGCCATCAACAACGGCGGCTACACC
AACACCCGCATCGAGAAGTACGAGGACGGCGGCGTGCTGCACGTGAGCTTCAGCTACCGCTACGAGGCCG
GCCGCGTGATCGGCGACTTCAAGGTGGTGGGCACCGGCTTCCCCGAGGACAGCGTGATCTTCACCGACAA
GATCATCCGCAGCAACGCCACCGTGGAGCACCTGCACCCCATGGGCGATAACGTGCTGGTGGGCAGCTTC
GCCCGCACCTTCAGCCTGCGCGACGGCGGCTACTACAGCTTCGTGGTGGACAGCCACATGCACTTCAAGA
GCGCCATCCACCCCAGCATCCTGCAGAACGGGGGCCCCATGTTCGCCTTCCGCCGCGTGGAGGAGCTGCA
CAGCAACACCGAGCTGGGCATCGTGGAGTACCAGCACGCCTTCAAGACCCCCATCGCCTTCGCCAGATCC
CGCGCTCAGTCGTCCAATTCTGCCGTGGACGGCACCGCCGGACCCGGCTCCACCGGATCTCGCGAGGGCA
GAGGAAGTCTTCTAACATGCGGTGACGTGGAGGAGAATCCCGGCCCTATGACCGAGTACAAGCCCACGGT
GCGCCTCGCCACCCGCGACGACGTCCCCAGGGCCGTACGCACCCTCGCCGCCGCGTTCGCCGACTACCCC
GCCACGCGCCACACCGTCGATCCGGACCGCCACATCGAGCGGGTCACCGAGCTGCAAGAACTCTTCCTCA
CGCGCGTCGGGCTCGACATCGGCAAGGTGTGGGTCGCGGACGACGGCGCCGCGGTGGCGGTCTGGACCAC
GCCGGAGAGCGTCGAAGCGGGGGCGGTGTTCGCCGAGATCGGCCCGCGCATGGCCGAGTTGAGCGGTTCC
CGGCTGGCCGCGCAGCAACAGATGGAAGGCCTCCTGGCGCCGCACCGGCCCAAGGAGCCCGCGTGGTTCC
TGGCCACCGTCGGCGTCTCGCCCGACCACCAGGGCAAGGGTCTGGGCAGCGCCGTCGTGCTCCCCGGAGT
GGAGGCGGCCGAGCGCGCCGGGGTGCCCGCCTTCCTGGAGACCTCCGCGCCCCGCAACCTCCCCTTCTAC
GAGCGGCTCGGCTTCACCGTCACCGCCGACGTCGAGGTGCCCGAAGGACCGCGCACCTGGTGCATGACCC
GCAAGCCCGGTGCCTGAAATCAACCTCTGGATTACAAAATTTGTGAAAGATTGACTGGTATTCTTAACTA
TGTTGCTCCTTTTACGCTATGTGGATACGCTGCTTTAATGCCTTTGTATCATGCTATTGCTTCCCGTATG
GCTTTCATTTTCTCCTCCTTGTATAAATCCTGGTTGCTGTCTCTTTATGAGGAGTTGTGGCCCGTTGTCA
GGCAACGTGGCGTGGTGTGCACTGTGTTTGCTGACGCAACCCCCACTGGTTGGGGCATTGCCACCACCTG
TCAGCTCCTTTCCGGGACTTTCGCTTTCCCCCTCCCTATTGCCACGGCGGAACTCATCGCCGCCTGCCTT
GCCCGCTGCTGGACAGGGGCTCGGCTGTTGGGCACTGACAATTCCGTGGTGTTGTCGGGGAAATCATCGT
CCTTTCCTTGGCTGCTCGCCTGTGTTGCCACCTGGATTCTGCGCGGGACGTCCTTCTGCTACGTCCCTTC
GGCCCTCAATCCAGCGGACCTTCCTTCCCGCGGCCTGCTGCCGGCTCTGCGGCCTCTTCCGCGTCTCCGC
CTTCGCCCTCAGACGAGTCGGATCTCCCTTTGGGCCGCCTCCCCGCCTGGTACCTTTAAGACCAATGACT
TACAAGGCAGCTGTAGATCTTAGCCACTTTTTAAAAGAAAAGGGGGGACTGGAAGGGCTAATTCACTCCC
AACGAAGATAAGATCTGCTTTTTGCTTGTACTGGGTCTCTCTGGTTAGACCAGATCTGAGCCTGGGAGCT
CTCTGGCTAACTAGGGAACCCACTGCTTAAGCCTCAATAAAGCTTGCCTTGAGTGCTTCAAGTAGTGTGT
GCCCGTCTGTTGTGTGACTCTGGTAACTAGAGATCCCTCAGACCCTTTTAGTCAGTGTGGAAAATCTCTA
GCAGTAGTAGTTCATGTCATCTTATTATTCAGTATTTATAACTTGCAAAGAAATGAATATCAGAGAGTGA
GAGGAACTTGTTTATTGCAGCTTATAATGGTTACAAATAAAGCAATAGCATCACAAATTTCACAAATAAA
GCATTTTTTTCACTGCATTCTAGTTGTGGTTTGTCCAAACTCATCAATGTATCTTATCATGTCTGGCTCT
AGCTATCCCGCCCCTAACTCCGCCCATCCCGCCCCTAACTCCGCCCAGTTCCGCCCATTCTCCGCCCCAT
GGCTGACTAATTTTTTTTATTTATGCAGAGGCCGAGGCCGCCTCGGCCTCTGAGCTATTCCAGAAGTAGT
GAGGAGGCTTTTTTGGAGGCCTAGACTTTTGCAGAGACCAAATTCGTAATCATGTCATAGCTGTTTCCTG
TGTGAAATTGTTATCCGCTCACAATTCCACACAACATACGAGCCGGAAGCATAAAGTGTAAAGCCTGGGG
TGCCTAATGAGTGAGCTAACTCACATTAATTGCGTTGCGCTCACTGCCCGCTTTCCAGTCGGGAAACCTG
TCGTGCCAGCTGCATTAATGAATCGGCCAACGCGCGGGGAGAGGCGGTTTGCGTATTGGGCGCTCTTCCG
CTTCCTCGCTCACTGACTCGCTGCGCTCGGTCGTTCGGCTGCGGCGAGCGGTATCAGCTCACTCAAAGGC
GGTAATACGGTTATCCACAGAATCAGGGGATAACGCAGGAAAGAACATGTGAGCAAAAGGCCAGCAAAAG
GCCAGGAACCGTAAAAAGGCCGCGTTGCTGGCGTTTTTCCATAGGCTCCGCCCCCCTGACGAGCATCACA
AAAATCGACGCTCAAGTCAGAGGTGGCGAAACCCGACAGGACTATAAAGATACCAGGCGTTTCCCCCTGG
AAGCTCCCTCGTGCGCTCTCCTGTTCCGACCCTGCCGCTTACCGGATACCTGTCCGCCTTTCTCCCTTCG
GGAAGCGTGGCGCTTTCTCATAGCTCACGCTGTAGGTATCTCAGTTCGGTGTAGGTCGTTCGCTCCAAGC
TGGGCTGTGTGCACGAACCCCCCGTTCAGCCCGACCGCTGCGCCTTATCCGGTAACTATCGTCTTGAGTC
CAACCCGGTAAGACACGACTTATCGCCACTGGCAGCAGCCACTGGTAACAGGATTAGCAGAGCGAGGTAT
GTAGGCGGTGCTACAGAGTTCTTGAAGTGGTGGCCTAACTACGGCTACACTAGAAGAACAGTATTTGGTA
TCTGCGCTCTGCTGAAGCCAGTTACCTTCGGAAAAAGAGTTGGTAGCTCTTGATCCGGCAAACAAACCAC
CGCTGGTAGCGGTGGTTTTTTTGTTTGCAAGCAGCAGATTACGCGCAGAAAAAAAGGATCTCAAGAAGAT
CCTTTGATCTTTTCTACGGGGTCTGACGCTCAGTGGAACGAAAACTCACGTTAAGGGATTTTGGTCATGA
GATTATCAAAAAGGATCTTCACCTAGATCCTTTTAAATTAAAAATGAAGTTTTAAATCAATCTAAAGTAT
ATATGAGTAAACTTGGTCTGACAGTTACCAATGCTTAATCAGTGAGGCACCTATCTCAGCGATCTGTCTA
TTTCGTTCATCCATAGTTGCCTGACTCCCCGTCGTGTAGATAACTACGATACGGGAGGGCTTACCATCTG
GCCCCAGTGCTGCAATGATACCGCGAGACCCACGCTCACCGGCTCCAGATTTATCAGCAATAAACCAGCC
AGCCGGAAGGGCCGAGCGCAGAAGTGGTCCTGCAACTTTATCCGCCTCCATCCAGTCTATTAATTGTTGC
CGGGAAGCTAGAGTAAGTAGTTCGCCAGTTAATAGTTTGCGCAACGTTGTTGCCATTGCTACAGGCATCG
TGGTGTCACGCTCGTCGTTTGGTATGGCTTCATTCAGCTCCGGTTCCCAACGATCAAGGCGAGTTACATG
ATCCCCCATGTTGTGCAAAAAAGCGGTTAGCTCCTTCGGTCCTCCGATCGTTGTCAGAAGTAAGTTGGCC
GCAGTGTTATCACTCATGGTTATGGCAGCACTGCATAATTCTCTTACTGTCATGCCATCCGTAAGATGCT
TTTCTGTGACTGGTGAGTACTCAACCAAGTCATTCTGAGAATAGTGTATGCGGCGACCGAGTTGCTCTTG
CCCGGCGTCAATACGGGATAATACCGCGCCACATAGCAGAACTTTAAAAGTGCTCATCATTGGAAAACGT
TCTTCGGGGCGAAAACTCTCAAGGATCTTACCGCTGTTGAGATCCAGTTCGATGTAACCCACTCGTGCAC
CCAACTGATCTTCAGCATCTTTTACTTTCACCAGCGTTTCTGGGTGAGCAAAAACAGGAAGGCAAAATGC
CGCAAAAAAGGGAATAAGGGCGACACGGAAATGTTGAATACTCATACTCTTCCTTTTTCAATATTATTGA
AGCATTTATCAGGGTTATTGTCTCATGAGCGGATACATATTTGAATGTATTTAGAAAAATAAACAAATAG
GGGTTCCGCGCACATTTCCCCGAAAAGTGCCACCTGACGTCTAAGAAACCATTATTATCATGACATTAAC
CTATAAAAATAGGCGTATCACGAGGCCCTTTCGTCTCGCGCGTTTCGGTGATGACGGTGAAAACCTCTGA
CACATGCAGCTCCCGGAGACGGTCACAGCTTGTCTGTAAGCGGATGCCGGGAGCAGACAAGCCCGTCAGG
GCGCGTCAGCGGGTGTTGGCGGGTGTCGGGGCTGGCTTAACTATGCGGCATCAGAGCAGATTGTACTGAG
AGTGCACCATATGCGGTGTGAAATACCGCACAGATGCGTAAGGAGAAAATACCGCATCAGGCGCCATTCG
CCATTCAGGCTGCGCAACTGTTGGGAAGGGCGATCGGTGCGGGCCTCTTCGCTATTACGCCAGCTGGCGA
AAGGGGGATGTGCTGCAAGGCGATTAAGTTGGGTAACGCCAGGGTTTTCCCAGTCACGACGTTGTAAAAC
GACGGCCAGTGCCAAGCTG
Features (pLannotate 1.2.2; 30 found; start..end, strand, type, name):
      6..232     +  promoter       RSV promoter: Rous sarcoma virus enhancer/promoter
    233..413     +  LTR            5' LTR (truncated): truncated 5' long terminal repeat (LTR) from HIV-1
    460..585     +  misc_feature   HIV-1 Ψ: packaging signal of human immunodeficiency virus type 1
    569..907     +  CDS            HIV-1 gag (fragment): gag protein from human immunodeficiency virus 1; gag
   1078..1311    +  misc_feature   RRE: The Rev response element (RRE) of HIV-1 allows for Rev-dependent mRNA export from the nucleus to the cytoplasm.
   1688..1788    +  CDS            Rev (fragment): human immunodeficiency virus 1 (HIV-1) Rev protein; rev; enhances nuclear export of unspliced and incompletely spliced viral mRNAs
   1807..1923    +  misc_feature   cPPT/CTS: central polypurine tract and central termination sequence of HIV-1
   1936..2012    +  enhancer       CMV enhancer (fragment): human cytomegalovirus immediate early enhancer
   2013..2216    +  promoter       CMV promoter: human cytomegalovirus (CMV) immediate early promoter
   2299..3474    +  CDS            BCAT2: BCAT2_HUMAN - Also known as BCATM, BCT2, ECA40. Experimental evidence at protein level: Swiss-Prot protein existence level 1. Catalyzes the first reaction in the catabolism of the essential branched chain amino acids leucine, isoleucine, and valine (PubMed:25653144). May also function as a transporter of branched chain alpha-keto acids. From Homo sapiens (Human).
   3478..3498    +  CDS            FLAG (fragment): FLAG® epitope tag, followed by an enterokinase cleavage site
   3541..3752    +  promoter       EF-1α core promoter: core promoter for human elongation factor EF-1α
   3765..4033    +  LTR            5' LTR (truncated): truncated 5' long terminal repeat (LTR) from human T-cell leukemia virus (HTLV) type 1
   4090..4754    +  CDS            CopGFP (fragment): green fluorescent protein 2 from Pontellina plumata, also known as ppluGFP2 (Shagin et al., 2004)
   4878..5477    +  CDS            PuroR: puromycin N-acetyltransferase; pac from Streptomyces alboniger; confers resistance to puromycin
   5478..6066    +  misc_feature   WPRE: woodchuck hepatitis virus posttranscriptional regulatory element
   6061..6168    +  CDS            nef (fragment): NEF_SIVS4 - Experimental evidence at protein level: Swiss-Prot protein existence level 1. Interferes with TCR signaling from the cell membrane. Interacts with CD247/TCRZ (TCR zeta chain) and exert potent down- regulation of cell surface TCR/CD3 complexes. From Simian immunodeficiency virus (isolate F236/smH4) (SIV-sm) (Simian immunodeficiency virus sooty mangabey monkey).
   6193..6373    +  LTR            5' LTR (truncated): truncated 5' long terminal repeat (LTR) from HIV-1
   6445..6566    +  polyA_signal   SV40 poly(A) signal: SV40 polyadenylation signal
   6606..6741    +  rep_origin     SV40 ori: SV40 origin of replication
   6798..6814    -  protein_bind   lac operator: The lac repressor binds to the lac operator to inhibit transcription in E. coli. This inhibition can be relieved by adding lactose or isopropyl-β-D-thiogalactopyranoside (IPTG). lac repressor encoded by lacI
   6822..6852    -  promoter       lac promoter: promoter for the E. coli lac operon
   6867..6888    -  protein_bind   CAP binding site: CAP binding activates transcription in the presence of cAMP. E. coli catabolite activator protein
   6901..6993    -  CDS            lacI (fragment): lac repressor; lacI; The lac repressor binds to the lac operator to inhibit transcription in E. coli. This inhibition can be relieved by adding lactose or isopropyl-β-D-thiogalactopyranoside (IPTG).
   7176..7764    -  rep_origin     ori: high-copy-number ColE1/pMB1/pBR322/pUC origin of replication
   7935..8795    -  CDS            AmpR: β-lactamase; bla; confers resistance to ampicillin, carbenicillin, and related antibiotics
   8796..8900    -  promoter       AmpR promoter: bla
   8995..9030    +  CDS            rop (fragment): Rop protein, which maintains plasmids at low copy number; rop
   9132..9231    +  misc_feature   bom (fragment): basis of mobility region from pBR322
   9237..9391    -  CDS            lacZα (fragment): LacZα fragment of β-galactosidase; lacZ fragment
