[The description below was written by a language model from this plasmid's Addgene catalogue record and pLannotate feature annotations shown in this document.]
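Description:
PCDH-BCAT2 is a lentiviral transfer plasmid built on the pCDH backbone for overexpressing human BCAT2, the mitochondrial branched-chain aminotransferase that catalyses the first step in the catabolism of leucine, isoleucine and valine. It is maintained in E. coli through a high-copy ColE1/pUC-type origin and an ampicillin resistance gene (β-lactamase). The remaining bacterial annotations (lac promoter/operator and fragments of lacI, lacZα, rop and bom) appear to be leftover backbone sequence rather than functional parts.

The viral portion has a third-generation-style layout. An RSV promoter fused to a truncated HIV-1 5' LTR drives Tat-independent transcription of the genomic RNA in packaging cells. It is followed by the Ψ packaging signal with a gag fragment, the RRE for Rev-dependent nuclear export, and the cPPT/CTS, which aids nuclear import. A truncated 3' LTR, as is typical of self-inactivating designs, and an SV40 poly(A) signal close the unit, and an SV40 origin lies just downstream.

Between the LTRs are two expression cassettes. A CMV enhancer/promoter drives the unmutated BCAT2 coding sequence, which is immediately followed by a sequence annotated as a FLAG fragment, suggesting a C-terminal epitope tag for detection. A second cassette, driven by the EF-1α core promoter with an HTLV-1 LTR segment, encodes copGFP and then puromycin N-acetyltransferase. The feature table does not annotate the linker between these two reading frames. A WPRE downstream enhances transcript expression. Transduced mammalian cells can therefore be tracked by green fluorescence and selected with puromycin while stably overexpressing BCAT2. The cloning sites used are not recorded.
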