Addgene plasmid #196204: PCDH-BCAT2
Purpose: overexpress BCAT2
Depositing lab: Jianjun Chen. Depositing organization: Beckman Research Institute of the City of Hope.
Backbone
  Vector backbone: PCDH
  Vector type: Lentiviral
Growth in bacteria
  Bacterial resistance: Ampicillin, 100 μg/mL
  Growth temperature: 37°C
  Growth strain: NEB Stable
  Copy number: High Copy
Gene/Insert
  Gene/Insert name: BCAT2
  Species: H. sapiens (human)
  Mutation: NO
  Entrez Gene: BCAT2 (a.k.a. BCAM, BCATM, BCT2, HVLI, PP18)
  Cloning method: Restriction Enzyme; 5′ cloning site Unknown (unknown if destroyed)
Terms and licenses: Academic/Nonprofit Terms; Industry Terms: Not Available to Industry
How to cite: PCDH-BCAT2 was a gift from Jianjun Chen (Addgene plasmid # 196204 ; http://n2t.net/addgene:196204 ; RRID:Addgene_196204)
